Addgene plasmid #230379: AiP13775 - pAAV-AiE0050m_3xC2-minBG-iCre-BGHpA (Alias: CN3775)
Purpose: AiE0050m_3xC2 is an enhancer sequence, designed to drive AAV-mediated transgene expression in specific populations of brain cells
Depositing lab: Allen Institute for Brain Science & Jonathan Ting. Depositing organization: Allen Institute. Publication: A suite of enhancer AAVs and transgenic mouse lines for genetic access to cortical cell types. Ben-Simon Y, Hooper M, Narayan S, Daigle TL, Dwivedi D, Way SW, Oster A, Stafford DA, Mich JK, Taormina MJ, Martinez RA, Opitz-Araya X, Roth JR, Alexander JR, Allen S, Amster A, Arbuckle J, Ayala A, Baker PM, Bakken TE, Barcelli T, Barta S, Bendrick J, Bertagnolli D, Bielstein C, Bishwakarma P, Bowlus J, Boyer G, Brouner K, Casian B, Casper T, Chakka AB, Chakrabarty R, Chance RK, Chavan S, Clark M, Colbert K, Collman F, Daniel S, Departee M, DiValentin P, Donadio N, Dotson N, Egdorf T, Fliss T, Gabitto M, Garcia J, Gary A, Gasperini M, Gloe J, Goldy J, Gore BB, Graybuck L, Greisman N, Haeseleer F, Halterman C, Haradon Z, Hastings SD, Helback O, Ho W, Hockemeyer D, Huang C, Huff S, Hunker A, Johansen N, Jones D, Juneau Z, Kalmbach B, Kannan M, Khem S, Kussick E, Kutsal R, Larsen R, Lee C, Lee AY, Leibly M, Lenz GH, Li S, Liang E, Lusk N, Madigan Z, Malloy J, Malone J, McCue R, Melchor J, Mollenkopf T, Moosman S, Morin E, Newman D, Ng L, Ngo K, Omstead V, Otto S, Oyama A, Pena N, Pham T, Phillips E, Pom CA, Potekhina L, Ransford S, Ray PL, Rette D, Reynoldson C, Rimorin C, Rocha D, Ruiz A, Sanchez REA, Sawyer L, Sedeno-Cortes A, Sevigny JP, Shapovalova N, Shepard N, Shulga L, Sigler AR, Siverts L, Soliman S, Somasundaram S, Staats B, Stewart K, Szelenyi E, Tieu M, Trader C, Tran A, van Velthoven CTJ, Walker M, Wang Y, Weed N, Wirthlin M, Wood T, Wynalda B, Yao Z, Zhou T, Ariza J, Dee N, Reding M, Ronellenfitch K, Mufti S, Sunkin SM, Smith KA, Esposito L, Waters J, Thyagarajan B, Yao S, Lein ES, Zeng H, Levi BP, Ngai J, Ting JT, Tasic B. Cell. 2025 May 16:S0092-8674(25)00513-6. doi: 10.1016/j.cell.2025.05.002. PubMed 40403729.
Backbone
  Vector backbone: pAAV2
  Vector type: AAV
Growth in bacteria
  Bacterial resistance: Ampicillin, 100 μg/mL
  Growth temperature: 37°C
  Growth strain: NEB Stable
  Copy number: High Copy
Gene/Insert
  Gene/Insert name: iCre
  Species: Synthetic
  Promoter: minRho
  Cloning method: Gibson Cloning
Terms and licenses: Academic/Nonprofit Terms; Industry Terms: Not Available to Industry
How to cite: AiP13775 - pAAV-AiE0050m_3xC2-minBG-iCre-BGHpA (Alias: CN3775) was a gift from Allen Institute for Brain Science & Jonathan Ting (Addgene plasmid # 230379 ; http://n2t.net/addgene:230379 ; RRID:Addgene_230379)
