[The description below was written by a language model from this plasmid's Addgene catalogue record and pLannotate feature annotations shown in this document.]
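Description:
AiP13775 - pAAV-AiE0050m_3xC2-minBG-iCre-BGHpA (alias CN3775) is an AAV transfer plasmid of about 5.1 kb built on a pAAV2 backbone. It is intended for packaging a recombinant AAV genome that delivers Cre recombinase to selected brain cell populations. In bacteria it is maintained at high copy through a ColE1/pUC-type origin and selected with ampicillin via the bla gene and its own promoter. A filamentous phage origin (annotated as f1 or M13, depending on the sequence record) and small remnants of pBR322 bom and rop are also present in the backbone. The expression cassette is flanked by AAV2 inverted terminal repeats, which provide the cis signals for genome replication and encapsidation. In the sequencing-derived record the upstream ITR is detected only as short fragments, whereas the depositor's sequence shows it intact. ITRs are often difficult to sequence through, which may account for this.

Between the ITRs, roughly 900 bp upstream of the coding sequence carry no annotation and presumably hold the regulatory elements named in the title. These are the AiE0050m_3xC2 enhancer, whose name suggests a triplicated core of the enhancer, and a minimal promoter. The record is inconsistent here: the plasmid name indicates a minimal beta-globin promoter (minBG), while the catalogue field lists minRho. The enhancer is meant to restrict activity of the minimal promoter to specific cell types. The payload is iCre, a synthetic codon-improved version of phage P1 Cre recombinase, followed by the bovine growth hormone polyadenylation signal. Such vectors are typically used to trigger loxP-dependent recombination in reporter or effector mouse lines, or alongside Cre-dependent viruses, giving enhancer-defined genetic access to cortical cell types. The record does not state which population this enhancer targets.
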