Features (pLannotate 1.2.2; 11 found; start..end, strand, type, name):
      1..141     -  repeat_region  AAV2 ITR: inverted terminal repeat of adeno-associated virus serotype 2 inverted
   1093..2118    +  CDS            cre: RECR_BPP1 - Experimental evidence at protein level: Swiss-Prot protein existence level 1. Catalyzes site-specific recombination between two 34-base- pair LOXP sites. Its role is to maintain the phage genome as a monomeric unit-copy plasmid in the lysogenic state. From Escherichia phage P1 (Bacteriophage P1).
   2161..2272    +  polyA_signal   bGH poly(A) signal: bovine growth hormone polyadenylation signal
   2384..2524    +  repeat_region  AAV2 ITR: inverted terminal repeat of adeno-associated virus serotype 2 inverted
   2529..2580    -  misc_feature   bom (fragment): basis of mobility region from pBR322
   2599..2979    +  rep_origin     M13 ori (sequence partly withheld): M13 bacteriophage origin of replication; arrow indicates direction of (+) strand synthesis
   3055..3104    -  misc_feature   bom (fragment): basis of mobility region from pBR322
   3206..3241    -  CDS            rop (fragment): Rop protein, which maintains plasmids at low copy number; rop
   3336..3440    +  promoter       AmpR promoter: bla
   3441..4301    +  CDS            AmpR: β-lactamase; bla; confers resistance to ampicillin, carbenicillin, and related antibiotics
   4472..5060    +  rep_origin     ori: high-copy-number ColE1/pMB1/pBR322/pUC origin of replication
>Addgene plasmid #230379 | AiP13775 - pAAV-AiE0050m_3xC2-minBG-iCre-BGHpA (Alias: CN3775) | depositor full sequence | sequence record 452867 | Full Sequence
CCTGCAGGCAGCTGCGCGCTCGCTCGCTCACTGAGGCCGCCCGGGCAAAGCCCGGGCGTCGGGCGACCTT
TGGTCGCCCGGCCTCAGTGAGCGAGCGAGCGCGCAGAGAGGGAGTGGCCAACTCCATCACTAGGGGTTCC
TGCGGCCGCACGCGTAGGCAACTTGTTAAAAATCTCAGTCAAACTTACATACTATATAGAACAGCATGGT
GAATTTAGGGCACATGGATATAAAATGGAAGTTTCTTATTCAGTAGCAGCAACTTGTGGGCACAGGAGTT
GGCAAAGATAAAAATGTCCAAAGTCACAAATACAATGTATAGTTAGTCATAGGTGCTGTTATTTGCCTCA
AAAAATAGACTTTTATTTTGCCTTTCTTTTCTTTAACCACACTCAAAATTAGAGAACAGAGACAAAACCC
AGCAGGAAATAGGCAACTTGTTAAAAATCTCAGTCAAACTTACATACTATATAGAACAGCATGGTGAATT
TAGGGCACATGGATATAAAATGGAAGTTTCTTATTCAGTAGCAGCAACTTGTGGGCACAGGAGTTGGCAA
AGATAAAAATGTCCAAAGTCACAAATACAATGTATAGTTAGTCATAGGTGCTGTTATTTGCCTCAAAAAA
TAGACTTTTATTTTGCCTTTCTTTTCTTTAACCACACTCAAAATTAGAGAACAGAGACAAAACCCAGCAG
GAAATAGGCAACTTGTTAAAAATCTCAGTCAAACTTACATACTATATAGAACAGCATGGTGAATTTAGGG
CACATGGATATAAAATGGAAGTTTCTTATTCAGTAGCAGCAACTTGTGGGCACAGGAGTTGGCAAAGATA
AAAATGTCCAAAGTCACAAATACAATGTATAGTTAGTCATAGGTGCTGTTATTTGCCTCAAAAAATAGAC
TTTTATTTTGCCTTTCTTTTCTTTAACCACACTCAAAATTAGAGAACAGAGACAAAACCCAGCAGGAAAT
GAGCTCGGGCTGGGCATAAAAGTCAGGGCAGAGCCATCTATTGCTTACATTTGCTTCTGGGATCCAGATC
TTCGAAGCTAGCACCATGGTGCCCAAGAAGAAGAGGAAAGTCTCCAACCTGCTGACTGTGCACCAAAACC
TGCCTGCCCTCCCTGTGGATGCCACCTCTGATGAAGTCAGGAAGAACCTGATGGACATGTTCAGGGACAG
GCAGGCCTTCTCTGAACACACCTGGAAGATGCTCCTGTCTGTGTGCAGATCCTGGGCTGCCTGGTGCAAG
CTGAACAACAGGAAATGGTTCCCTGCTGAACCTGAGGATGTGAGGGACTACCTCCTGTACCTGCAAGCCA
GAGGCCTGGCTGTGAAGACCATCCAACAGCACCTGGGCCAGCTCAACATGCTGCACAGGAGATCTGGCCT
GCCTCGCCCTTCTGACTCCAATGCTGTGTCCCTGGTGATGAGGAGAATCAGAAAGGAGAATGTGGATGCT
GGGGAGAGAGCCAAGCAGGCCCTGGCCTTTGAACGCACTGACTTTGACCAAGTCAGATCCCTGATGGAGA
ACTCTGACAGATGCCAGGACATCAGGAACCTGGCCTTCCTGGGCATTGCCTACAACACCCTGCTGCGCAT
TGCCGAAATTGCCAGAATCAGAGTGAAGGACATCTCCCGCACCGATGGTGGGAGAATGCTGATCCACATT
GGCAGGACCAAGACCCTGGTGTCCACAGCTGGTGTGGAGAAGGCCCTGTCCCTGGGGGTTACCAAGCTGG
TGGAGAGATGGATCTCTGTGTCTGGTGTGGCTGATGACCCCAACAACTACCTGTTCTGCCGGGTCAGAAA
GAATGGTGTGGCTGCCCCTTCTGCCACCTCCCAACTGTCCACCCGGGCCCTGGAAGGGATCTTTGAGGCC
ACCCACCGCCTGATCTATGGTGCCAAGGATGACTCTGGGCAGAGATACCTGGCCTGGTCTGGCCACTCTG
CCAGAGTGGGTGCTGCCAGGGACATGGCCAGGGCTGGTGTGTCCATCCCTGAAATCATGCAGGCTGGTGG
CTGGACCAATGTGAACATTGTGATGAACTACATCAGAAACCTGGACTCTGAGACTGGGGCCATGGTGAGG
CTGCTCGAGGATGGGGACTAATGAGGCGCGCCGAATTCAAGCTTCTCGAGAGATCTTCGACTGTGCCTTC
TAGTTGCCAGCCATCTGTTGTTTGCCCCTCCCCCGTGCCTTCCTTGACCCTGGAAGGTGCCACTCCCACT
GTCCTTTCCTAATAAAATGAGGAAATTGCATCGCATTGTCTGAGTAGGTGTCATTCTATTCTGGGGGGTG
GGGTGGGGCAGGACAGCAAGGGGGAGGATTGGGAAGACAATAGCAGGCATGCACGTGCGGACCGAGCGGC
CGCAGGAACCCCTAGTGATGGAGTTGGCCACTCCCTCTCTGCGCGCTCGCTCGCTCACTGAGGCCGGGCG
ACCAAAGGTCGCCCGACGCCCGGGCTTTGCCCGGGCGGCCTCAGTGAGCGAGCGAGCGCGCAGCTGCCTG
CAGGGGCGCCTGATGCGGTATTTTCTCCTTACGCATCTGTGCGGTATTTCACACCGCATA
[142 nt withheld, positions 2581-2722]
C
[141 nt withheld, positions 2724-2864]
CCTTTGACGTTGGAGTCCACGTTCTTT
[37 nt withheld, positions 2892-2928]
ACCCTATCTCGGGCTATTCTTTTGATTTATAAGGGATTTTGCCGATTTCGGCCTATTGGTTAAAAAATGA
GCTGATTTAACAAAAATTTAACGCGAATTTTAACAAAATATTAACGTTTACAATTTTATGGTGCACTCTC
AGTACAATCTGCTCTGATGCCGCATAGTTAAGCCAGCCCCGACACCCGCCAACACCCGCTGACGCGCCCT
GACGGGCTTGTCTGCTCCCGGCATCCGCTTACAGACAAGCTGTGACCGTCTCCGGGAGCTGCATGTGTCA
GAGGTTTTCACCGTCATCACCGAAACGCGCGAGACGAAAGGGCCTCGTGATACGCCTATTTTTATAGGTT
AATGTCATGATAATAATGGTTTCTTAGACGTCAGGTGGCACTTTTCGGGGAAATGTGCGCGGAACCCCTA
TTTGTTTATTTTTCTAAATACATTCAAATATGTATCCGCTCATGAGACAATAACCCTGATAAATGCTTCA
ATAATATTGAAAAAGGAAGAGTATGAGTATTCAACATTTCCGTGTCGCCCTTATTCCCTTTTTTGCGGCA
TTTTGCCTTCCTGTTTTTGCTCACCCAGAAACGCTGGTGAAAGTAAAAGATGCTGAAGATCAGTTGGGTG
CACGAGTGGGTTACATCGAACTGGATCTCAACAGCGGTAAGATCCTTGAGAGTTTTCGCCCCGAAGAACG
TTTTCCAATGATGAGCACTTTTAAAGTTCTGCTATGTGGCGCGGTATTATCCCGTATTGACGCCGGGCAA
GAGCAACTCGGTCGCCGCATACACTATTCTCAGAATGACTTGGTTGAGTACTCACCAGTCACAGAAAAGC
ATCTTACGGATGGCATGACAGTAAGAGAATTATGCAGTGCTGCCATAACCATGAGTGATAACACTGCGGC
CAACTTACTTCTGACAACGATCGGAGGACCGAAGGAGCTAACCGCTTTTTTGCACAACATGGGGGATCAT
GTAACTCGCCTTGATCGTTGGGAACCGGAGCTGAATGAAGCCATACCAAACGACGAGCGTGACACCACGA
TGCCTGTAGCAATGGCAACAACGTTGCGCAAACTATTAACTGGCGAACTACTTACTCTAGCTTCCCGGCA
ACAATTAATAGACTGGATGGAGGCGGATAAAGTTGCAGGACCACTTCTGCGCTCGGCCCTTCCGGCTGGC
TGGTTTATTGCTGATAAATCTGGAGCCGGTGAGCGTGGGTCTCGCGGTATCATTGCAGCACTGGGGCCAG
ATGGTAAGCCCTCCCGTATCGTAGTTATCTACACGACGGGGAGTCAGGCAACTATGGATGAACGAAATAG
ACAGATCGCTGAGATAGGTGCCTCACTGATTAAGCATTGGTAACTGTCAGACCAAGTTTACTCATATATA
CTTTAGATTGATTTAAAACTTCATTTTTAATTTAAAAGGATCTAGGTGAAGATCCTTTTTGATAATCTCA
TGACCAAAATCCCTTAACGTGAGTTTTCGTTCCACTGAGCGTCAGACCCCGTAGAAAAGATCAAAGGATC
TTCTTGAGATCCTTTTTTTCTGCGCGTAATCTGCTGCTTGCAAACAAAAAAACCACCGCTACCAGCGGTG
GTTTGTTTGCCGGATCAAGAGCTACCAACTCTTTTTCCGAAGGTAACTGGCTTCAGCAGAGCGCAGATAC
CAAATACTGTCCTTCTAGTGTAGCCGTAGTTAGGCCACCACTTCAAGAACTCTGTAGCACCGCCTACATA
CCTCGCTCTGCTAATCCTGTTACCAGTGGCTGCTGCCAGTGGCGATAAGTCGTGTCTTACCGGGTTGGAC
TCAAGACGATAGTTACCGGATAAGGCGCAGCGGTCGGGCTGAACGGGGGGTTCGTGCACACAGCCCAGCT
TGGAGCGAACGACCTACACCGAACTGAGATACCTACAGCGTGAGCTATGAGAAAGCGCCACGCTTCCCGA
AGGGAGAAAGGCGGACAGGTATCCGGTAAGCGGCAGGGTCGGAACAGGAGAGCGCACGAGGGAGCTTCCA
GGGGGAAACGCCTGGTATCTTTATAGTCCTGTCGGGTTTCGCCACCTCTGACTTGAGCGTCGATTTTTGT
GATGCTCGTCAGGGGGGCGGAGCCTATGGAAAAACGCCAGCAACGCGGCCTTTTTACGGTTCCTGGCCTT
TTGCTGGCCTTTTGCTCACATGT
