Features (pLannotate 1.2.2; 12 found; start..end, strand, type, name):
     12..39      +  repeat_region  AAV2 ITR (fragment): inverted terminal repeat of adeno-associated virus serotype 2 inverted
     68..95      +  repeat_region  AAV2 ITR (fragment): inverted terminal repeat of adeno-associated virus serotype 2 inverted
   1083..2108    +  CDS            cre: RECR_BPP1 - Experimental evidence at protein level: Swiss-Prot protein existence level 1. Catalyzes site-specific recombination between two 34-base- pair LOXP sites. Its role is to maintain the phage genome as a monomeric unit-copy plasmid in the lysogenic state. From Escherichia phage P1 (Bacteriophage P1).
   2151..2262    +  polyA_signal   bGH poly(A) signal: bovine growth hormone polyadenylation signal
   2380..2520    +  repeat_region  AAV2 ITR: inverted terminal repeat of adeno-associated virus serotype 2 inverted
   2525..2576    -  misc_feature   bom (fragment): basis of mobility region from pBR322
   2595..3050    +  rep_origin     f1 ori (sequence partly withheld): f1 bacteriophage origin of replication; arrow indicates direction of (+) strand synthesis
   3051..3100    -  misc_feature   bom (fragment): basis of mobility region from pBR322
   3202..3237    -  CDS            rop (fragment): Rop protein, which maintains plasmids at low copy number; rop
   3332..3436    +  promoter       AmpR promoter: bla
   3437..4297    +  CDS            AmpR: β-lactamase; bla; confers resistance to ampicillin, carbenicillin, and related antibiotics
   4468..5056    +  rep_origin     ori: high-copy-number ColE1/pMB1/pBR322/pUC origin of replication
>Addgene plasmid #230379 | AiP13775 - pAAV-AiE0050m_3xC2-minBG-iCre-BGHpA (Alias: CN3775) | addgene full sequence | sequence record 461923 | Addgene NGS Result
CCTGCAGGCAGCTGCGCGCTCGCTCGCTCACTGAGGCCGCCCGGGCGTCGGGCGACCTTTGGTCGCCCGG
CCTCAGTGAGCGAGCGAGCGCGCAGAGAGGGAGTGGCCAACTCCATCACTAGGGGTTCCTGCGGCCGCAC
GCGTAGGCAACTTGTTAAAAATCTCAGTCAAACTTACATACTATATAGAACAGCATGGTGAATTTAGGGC
ACATGGATATAAAATGGAAGTTTCTTATTCAGTAGCAGCAACTTGTGGGCACAGGAGTTGGCAAAGATAA
AAATGTCCAAAGTCACAAATACAATGTATAGTTAGTCATAGGTGCTGTTATTTGCCTCAAAAAATAGACT
TTTATTTTGCCTTTCTTTTCTTTAACCACACTCAAAATTAGAGAACAGAGACAAAACCCAGCAGGAAATA
GGCAACTTGTTAAAAATCTCAGTCAAACTTACATACTATATAGAACAGCATGGTGAATTTAGGGCACATG
GATATAAAATGGAAGTTTCTTATTCAGTAGCAGCAACTTGTGGGCACAGGAGTTGGCAAAGATAAAAATG
TCCAAAGTCACAAATACAATGTATAGTTAGTCATAGGTGCTGTTATTTGCCTCAAAAAATAGACTTTTAT
TTTGCCTTTCTTTTCTTTAACCACACTCAAAATTAGAGAACAGAGACAAAACCCAGCAGGAAATAGGCAA
CTTGTTAAAAATCTCAGTCAAACTTACATACTATATAGAACAGCATGGTGAATTTAGGGCACATGGATAT
AAAATGGAAGTTTCTTATTCAGTAGCAGCAACTTGTGGGCACAGGAGTTGGCAAAGATAAAAATGTCCAA
AGTCACAAATACAATGTATAGTTAGTCATAGGTGCTGTTATTTGCCTCAAAAAATAGACTTTTATTTTGC
CTTTCTTTTCTTTAACCACACTCAAAATTAGAGAACAGAGACAAAACCCAGCAGGAAATGAGCTCGGGCT
GGGCATAAAAGTCAGGGCAGAGCCATCTATTGCTTACATTTGCTTCTGGGATCCAGATCTTTCGAAGCTA
GCACCATGGTGCCCAAGAAGAAGAGGAAAGTCTCCAACCTGCTGACTGTGCACCAAAACCTGCCTGCCCT
CCCTGTGGATGCCACCTCTGATGAAGTCAGGAAGAACCTGATGGACATGTTCAGGGACAGGCAGGCCTTC
TCTGAACACACCTGGAAGATGCTCCTGTCTGTGTGCAGATCCTGGGCTGCCTGGTGCAAGCTGAACAACA
GGAAATGGTTCCCTGCTGAACCTGAGGATGTGAGGGACTACCTCCTGTACCTGCAAGCCAGAGGCCTGGC
TGTGAAGACCATCCAACAGCACCTGGGCCAGCTCAACATGCTGCACAGGAGATCTGGCCTGCCTCGCCCT
TCTGACTCCAATGCTGTGTCCCTGGTGATGAGGAGAATCAGAAAGGAGAATGTGGATGCTGGGGAGAGAG
CCAAGCAGGCCCTGGCCTTTGAACGCACTGACTTTGACCAAGTCAGATCCCTGATGGAGAACTCTGACAG
ATGCCAGGACATCAGGAACCTGGCCTTCCTGGGCATTGCCTACAACACCCTGCTGCGCATTGCCGAAATT
GCCAGAATCAGAGTGAAGGACATCTCCCGCACCGATGGTGGGAGAATGCTGATCCACATTGGCAGGACCA
AGACCCTGGTGTCCACAGCTGGTGTGGAGAAGGCCCTGTCCCTGGGGGTTACCAAGCTGGTGGAGAGATG
GATCTCTGTGTCTGGTGTGGCTGATGACCCCAACAACTACCTGTTCTGCCGGGTCAGAAAGAATGGTGTG
GCTGCCCCTTCTGCCACCTCCCAACTGTCCACCCGGGCCCTGGAAGGGATCTTTGAGGCCACCCACCGCC
TGATCTATGGTGCCAAGGATGACTCTGGGCAGAGATACCTGGCCTGGTCTGGCCACTCTGCCAGAGTGGG
TGCTGCCAGGGACATGGCCAGGGCTGGTGTGTCCATCCCTGAAATCATGCAGGCTGGTGGCTGGACCAAT
GTGAACATTGTGATGAACTACATCAGAAACCTGGACTCTGAGACTGGGGCCATGGTGAGGCTGCTCGAGG
ATGGGGACTAATGAGGCGCGCCGAATTCAAGCTTCTCGAGAGATCTTCGACTGTGCCTTCTAGTTGCCAG
CCATCTGTTGTTTGCCCCTCCCCCGTGCCTTCCTTGACCCTGGAAGGTGCCACTCCCACTGTCCTTTCCT
AATAAAATGAGGAAATTGCATCGCATTGTCTGAGTAGGTGTCATTCTATTCTGGGGGGTGGGGTGGGGCA
GGACAGCAAGGGGGAGGATTGGGAAGACAATAGCAGGCATGAGATCTCACGTGCGGACCGAGCGGCCGCA
GGAACCCCTAGTGATGGAGTTGGCCACTCCCTCTCTGCGCGCTCGCTCGCTCACTGAGGCCGGGCGACCA
AAGGTCGCCCGACGCCCGGGCTTTGCCCGGGCGGCCTCAGTGAGCGAGCGAGCGCGCAGCTGCCTGCAGG
GGCGCCTGATGCGGTATTTTCTCCTTACGCATCTGTGCGGTATTTCACACCGCATA
[95 nt withheld, positions 2577-2671]
T
[46 nt withheld, positions 2673-2718]
C
[141 nt withheld, positions 2720-2860]
CCTTTGACGTTGGAGTCCACGTTCTTT
[37 nt withheld, positions 2888-2924]
ACTCTATCTCGGGCTATTCTTTTGATTTATAAGGGATTTTGCCGATTTCGGTCTATTGGTTAAAAAATGA
GCTGATTTAACAAAAATTTAACGCGAATTTTAACAAAATATTAACGTTTACAATTTTATGGTGCACTCTC
AGTACAATCTGCTCTGATGCCGCATAGTTAAGCCAGCCCCGACACCCGCCAACACCCGCTGACGCGCCCT
GACGGGCTTGTCTGCTCCCGGCATCCGCTTACAGACAAGCTGTGACCGTCTCCGGGAGCTGCATGTGTCA
GAGGTTTTCACCGTCATCACCGAAACGCGCGAGACGAAAGGGCCTCGTGATACGCCTATTTTTATAGGTT
AATGTCATGATAATAATGGTTTCTTAGACGTCAGGTGGCACTTTTCGGGGAAATGTGCGCGGAACCCCTA
TTTGTTTATTTTTCTAAATACATTCAAATATGTATCCGCTCATGAGACAATAACCCTGATAAATGCTTCA
ATAATATTGAAAAAGGAAGAGTATGAGTATTCAACATTTCCGTGTCGCCCTTATTCCCTTTTTTGCGGCA
TTTTGCCTTCCTGTTTTTGCTCACCCAGAAACGCTGGTGAAAGTAAAAGATGCTGAAGATCAGTTGGGTG
CACGAGTGGGTTACATCGAACTGGATCTCAACAGCGGTAAGATCCTTGAGAGTTTTCGCCCCGAAGAACG
TTTTCCAATGATGAGCACTTTTAAAGTTCTGCTATGTGGCGCGGTATTATCCCGTATTGACGCCGGGCAA
GAGCAACTCGGTCGCCGCATACACTATTCTCAGAATGACTTGGTTGAGTACTCACCAGTCACAGAAAAGC
ATCTTACGGATGGCATGACAGTAAGAGAATTATGCAGTGCTGCCATAACCATGAGTGATAACACTGCGGC
CAACTTACTTCTGACAACGATCGGAGGACCGAAGGAGCTAACCGCTTTTTTGCACAACATGGGGGATCAT
GTAACTCGCCTTGATCGTTGGGAACCGGAGCTGAATGAAGCCATACCAAACGACGAGCGTGACACCACGA
TGCCTGTAGCAATGGCAACAACGTTGCGCAAACTATTAACTGGCGAACTACTTACTCTAGCTTCCCGGCA
ACAATTAATAGACTGGATGGAGGCGGATAAAGTTGCAGGACCACTTCTGCGCTCGGCCCTTCCGGCTGGC
TGGTTTATTGCTGATAAATCTGGAGCCGGTGAGCGTGGGTCTCGCGGTATCATTGCAGCACTGGGGCCAG
ATGGTAAGCCCTCCCGTATCGTAGTTATCTACACGACGGGGAGTCAGGCAACTATGGATGAACGAAATAG
ACAGATCGCTGAGATAGGTGCCTCACTGATTAAGCATTGGTAACTGTCAGACCAAGTTTACTCATATATA
CTTTAGATTGATTTAAAACTTCATTTTTAATTTAAAAGGATCTAGGTGAAGATCCTTTTTGATAATCTCA
TGACCAAAATCCCTTAACGTGAGTTTTCGTTCCACTGAGCGTCAGACCCCGTAGAAAAGATCAAAGGATC
TTCTTGAGATCCTTTTTTTCTGCGCGTAATCTGCTGCTTGCAAACAAAAAAACCACCGCTACCAGCGGTG
GTTTGTTTGCCGGATCAAGAGCTACCAACTCTTTTTCCGAAGGTAACTGGCTTCAGCAGAGCGCAGATAC
CAAATACTGTTCTTCTAGTGTAGCCGTAGTTAGGCCACCACTTCAAGAACTCTGTAGCACCGCCTACATA
CCTCGCTCTGCTAATCCTGTTACCAGTGGCTGCTGCCAGTGGCGATAAGTCGTGTCTTACCGGGTTGGAC
TCAAGACGATAGTTACCGGATAAGGCGCAGCGGTCGGGCTGAACGGGGGGTTCGTGCACACAGCCCAGCT
TGGAGCGAACGACCTACACCGAACTGAGATACCTACAGCGTGAGCTATGAGAAAGCGCCACGCTTCCCGA
AGGGAGAAAGGCGGACAGGTATCCGGTAAGCGGCAGGGTCGGAACAGGAGAGCGCACGAGGGAGCTTCCA
GGGGGAAACGCCTGGTATCTTTATAGTCCTGTCGGGTTTCGCCACCTCTGACTTGAGCGTCGATTTTTGT
GATGCTCGTCAGGGGGGCGGAGCCTATGGAAAAACGCCAGCAACGCGGCCTTTTTACGGTTCCTGGCCTT
TTGCTGGCCTTTTGCTCACATGT
